Addgene plasmid #111985: pACY.HR3_T7_term_HR4
Purpose: (Empty Backbone) Subcloning vector position 4
Depositing lab: Stephen Harrison. Depositing organization: Harvard Medical School. Publication: Structure of the DASH/Dam1 complex shows its role at the yeast kinetochore-microtubule interface. Jenni S, Harrison SC. Science. 2018 May 4;360(6388):552-558. doi: 10.1126/science.aar6436. PubMed 29724956.
Backbone
  Vector backbone: pACYCDuet-1
  Backbone size (bp): 2787
  Vector type: Bacterial Expression
  Promoter: T7
Growth in bacteria
  Bacterial resistance: Chloramphenicol, 25 μg/mL
  Growth temperature: 37°C
  Growth strain: DH5alpha
  Copy number: Unknown
Gene/Insert
  Cloning method: Gibson Cloning
Terms and licenses: Academic/Nonprofit Terms; Industry Terms: Not Available to Industry
How to cite: pACY.HR3_T7_term_HR4 was a gift from Stephen Harrison (Addgene plasmid # 111985 ; http://n2t.net/addgene:111985 ; RRID:Addgene_111985)
