[The description below was written by a language model from this plasmid's Addgene catalogue record and pLannotate feature annotations shown in this document.]
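Description:
pACY.HR3_T7_term_HR4 is an empty bacterial expression and subcloning backbone of about 2.8 kb, derived from pACYCDuet-1. It replicates in E. coli from the medium-copy p15A origin, which is compatible with ColE1-type plasmids and so allows co-maintenance with a second vector. Selection is by chloramphenicol, through the cat gene driven by its native promoter. Automated annotation also picks up short fragments resembling an RSF origin and an IS1 element; these are partial matches in the backbone rather than functional modules.

The cargo region is a single, insert-free T7 expression cassette on the reverse strand. It consists of a T7 promoter, the efficient ribosome binding site from phage T7 gene 10 and a T7 terminator. A very short fragment annotated as a gene 10-derived solubility tag lies just upstream of the terminator and is probably a residual or coincidental match. Two sequences annotated as symmetric lac operators flank the cassette. No lacI gene is annotated, and the operators do not sit immediately next to the promoter, so the record does not establish whether they mediate IPTG-regulated repression. The plasmid name suggests that the cassette is bounded by homology regions HR3 and HR4, but these are not annotated in the feature table.

The catalogue describes the plasmid as the "position 4" subcloning vector, with Gibson assembly as the cloning method. This implies that it belongs to a set of positional vectors: an open reading frame is placed under T7 control in each, and the cassettes are then joined through shared homology arms into multi-gene co-expression constructs. The associated publication concerns the structure of the yeast DASH/Dam1 kinetochore complex, which fits a use in recombinant production of multi-subunit complexes in T7 polymerase-expressing E. coli.
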