Features (pLannotate 1.2.2; 11 found; start..end, strand, type, name):
     10..555     +  rep_origin     p15A ori: Plasmids containing the medium-copy-number p15A origin of replication can be propagated in E. coli cells that contain a second plasmid with the ColE1 origin.
    643..698     +  rep_origin     RSF ori (fragment): Plasmids containing the RSF 1030 origin of replication can be propagated in E. coli cells that contain additional plasmids with compatible origins.
    817..960     -  mobile_element IS1 (fragment): prokaryotic transposable element IS1
   1081..1183    +  promoter       cat promoter: promoter of the E. coli cat gene encoding chloramphenicol acetyltransferase
   1184..1840    +  CDS            cat: CAT_ECOLX - Experimental evidence at protein level: Swiss-Prot protein existence level 1. This enzyme is an effector of chloramphenicol resistance in bacteria. From Escherichia coli. This protein is used as a marker in many commonly used cloning vectors, such as pACYC184.
   2155..2174    -  protein_bind   lac operator (symmetric): The lac repressor binds to the lac operator to inhibit transcription in E. coli. This inhibition can be relieved by adding lactose or isopropyl-β-D-thiogalactopyranoside (IPTG). The symmetric lac operator was optimized for tight binding of lac repressor. lac repressor encoded by lacI
   2247..2294    -  terminator     T7 terminator: transcription terminator for bacteriophage T7 RNA polymerase
   2302..2319    -  CDS            SET1 (fragment): solubility-enhancement tag derived from T7 phage gene 10B
   2435..2457    -  RBS            RBS: efficient ribosome binding site from bacteriophage T7 gene 10 (Olins and Rangwala, 1989)
   2489..2507    -  promoter       T7 promoter: promoter for bacteriophage T7 RNA polymerase
   2580..2599    -  protein_bind   lac operator (symmetric): The lac repressor binds to the lac operator to inhibit transcription in E. coli. This inhibition can be relieved by adding lactose or isopropyl-β-D-thiogalactopyranoside (IPTG). The symmetric lac operator was optimized for tight binding of lac repressor. lac repressor encoded by lacI
>Addgene plasmid #111985 | pACY.HR3_T7_term_HR4 | addgene full sequence | sequence record 215593 | Addgene NGS Result
ATGATCTTCTTGAGATCGTTTTGGTCTGCGCGTAATCTCTTGCTCTGAAAACGAAAAAACCGCCTTGCAG
GGCGGTTTTTCGAAGGTTCTCTGAGCTACCAACTCTTTGAACCGAGGTAACTGGCTTGGAGGAGCGCAGT
CACCAAAACTTGTCCTTTCAGTTTAGCCTTAACCGGCGCATGACTTCAAGACTAACTCCTCTAAATCAAT
TACCAGTGGCTGCTGCCAGTGGTGCTTTTGCATGTCTTTCCGGGTTGGACTCAAGACGATAGTTACCGGA
TAAGGCGCAGCGGTCGGACTGAACGGGGGGTTCGTGCATACAGTCCAGCTTGGAGCGAACTGCCTACCCG
GAACTGAGTGTCAGGCGTGGAATGAGACAAACGCGGCCATAACAGCGGAATGACACCGGTAAACCGAAAG
GCAGGAACAGGAGAGCGCACGAGGGAGCCGCCAGGGGGAAACGCCTGGTATCTTTATAGTCCTGTCGGGT
TTCGCCACCACTGATTTGAGCGTCAGATTTCGTGATGCTTGTCAGGGGGGCGGAGCCTATGGAAAAACGG
CTTTGCCGCGGCCCTCTCACTTCCCTGTTAAGTATCTTCCTGGCATCTTCCAGGAAATCTCCGCCCCGTT
CGTAAGCCATTTCCGCTCGCCGCAGTCGAACGACCGAGCGTAGCGAGTCAGTGAGCGAGGAAGCGGAATA
TATCCTGTATCACATATTCTGCTGACGCACCGGTGCAGCCTTTTTTCTCCTGCCACATGAAGCACTTCAC
TGACACCCTCATCAGTGCCAACATAGTAAGCCAGTATACACTCCGCTAGCGCTGATGTCCGGCGGTGCTT
TTGCCGTTACGCACCACCCCGTCAGTAGCTGAACAGGAGGGACAGCTGATAGAAACAGAAGCCACTGGAG
CACCTCAAAAACACCATCATACACTAAATCAGTAAGTTGGCAGCATCACCCGACGCACTTTGCGCCGAAT
AAATACCTGTGACGGAAGATCACTTCGCAGAATAAATAAATCCTGGTGTCCCTGTTGATACCGGGAAGCC
CTGGGCCAACTTTTGGCGAAAATGAGACGTTGATCGGCACGTAAGAGGTTCCAACTTTCACCATAATGAA
ATAAGATCACTACCGGGCGTATTTTTTGAGTTATCGAGATTTTCAGGAGCTAAGGAAGCTAAAATGGAGA
AAAAAATCACTGGATATACCACCGTTGATATATCCCAATGGCATCGTAAAGAACATTTTGAGGCATTTCA
GTCAGTTGCTCAATGTACCTATAACCAGACCGTTCAGCTGGATATTACGGCCTTTTTAAAGACCGTAAAG
AAAAATAAGCACAAGTTTTATCCGGCCTTTATTCACATTCTTGCCCGCCTGATGAATGCTCATCCGGAGT
TCCGTATGGCAATGAAAGACGGTGAGCTGGTGATATGGGATAGTGTTCACCCTTGTTACACCGTTTTCCA
TGAGCAAACTGAAACGTTTTCATCGCTCTGGAGTGAATACCACGACGATTTCCGGCAGTTTCTACACATA
TATTCGCAAGATGTGGCGTGTTACGGTGAAAACCTGGCCTATTTCCCTAAAGGGTTTATTGAGAATATGT
TTTTCGTCTCAGCCAATCCCTGGGTGAGTTTCACCAGTTTTGATTTAAACGTGGCCAATATGGACAACTT
CTTCGCCCCCGTTTTCACTATGGGCAAATATTATACGCAAGGCGACAAGGTGCTGATGCCGCTGGCGATT
CAGGTTCATCATGCCGTTTGTGATGGCTTCCATGTCGGCAGAATGCTTAATGAATTACAACAGTACTGCG
ATGAGTGGCAGGGCGGGGCGTAATTTTTTTAAGGCAGTTATTGGTGCCCTTAAACGCCTGGTTGCTACGC
CTGAATAAGTGATAATAAGCGGATGAATGGCAGAAATTCGAAAGCAAATTCGACCCGGTCGTCGGTTCAG
GGCAGGGTCGTTAAATAGCCGCTTATGTCTATTGCTGGTTTACCGGTTTATTGACTACCGGAAGCAGTGT
GACCGTGTGCTTCTCAAATGTACGTATCGCCCTTAGACAAAGGTATCGATGCTCAGAACCTACACTAACG
ACATTGGGTAGCGACGTAACTAACAGCTCTTACAAATCTCCCCGGGACTCGAGTAATTGTGAGCGCTCAC
AATTATGGGCTCCATGATACTGAAAGAGCTGGCAAGCTGCTGGTGGCCGGCCGCGGCCGCCGCCGGCGCC
TTTCAGCAAAAAACCCCTCAAGACCCGTTTAGAGGCCCCAAGGGGTTATGCTAGTTATTGCTCAGCGGTG
GCAGCAGCCTAGGTTAATTAGGCGCGCCCCTGCAGGGCTTAAGTCTTCAATAAGTTTAAACAGGCCTTTA
ATTAATCGCCCTTATTGAAGACAAAGGTGCGGCCGCCGCCGGCGCATATGTATATCTCCTTCTTAAAGTT
AAACAAAATTATTTCTAGAGGGAAACCGTTGTGGTCTCCCTATAGTGAGTCGTATTAATTTCGCGGGATC
GAGGGCGCGCCACTCGAGTGCGAGATACATATTTCTCGACAGTAGGGCTCAGAGCTCGAAATTGTGAGCG
CTCACAATTGGCCGGCCATCGATGGAATCAGAAGAACGCCATATTACAGAGATAGTGATGTGATCCGGGA
ATGAGAAGGTACCCCCGGGTCCTGGACCTGCAGGGCTTACAACTTATATCGTATGGGGCTGACTTCAGGT
GCTACATTTGAAGAGATAAATTGCACTGAAATCTAGAAATATTTTATCTGATTAATAAG
